>Addgene plasmid #50832 | pAcBac1.tR4-MbPyl | addgene full sequence | sequence record 492004 | Addgene NGS Result
TTCTCTGTCACAGAATGAAAATTTTTCTGTCATCTCTTCGTTATTAATGTTTGTAATTGACTGAATATCA
ACGCTTATTTGCAGCCTGAATGGCGAATGGG
[124 nt withheld, positions 102-225]
C
[91 nt withheld, positions 227-317]
A
[49 nt withheld, positions 319-367]
CCTTTGACGTTGGAGTCCACGTTCTT
[37 nt withheld, positions 394-430]
ACCCTATCTCGGTCTATTCTTTTGATTTATAAGGGATTTTGCCGATTTCGGCCTATTGGTTAAAAAATGA
GCTGATTTAACAAAAATTTAACGCGAATTTTAACAAAATATTAACGCTTACAATTTAGGTGGCACTTTTC
GGGGAAATGTGCGCGGAACCCCTATTTGTTTATTTTTCTAAATACATTCAAATATGTATCCGCTCATGAG
ACAATAACCCTGATAAATGCTTCAATAATATTGAAAAAGGAAGAGTATGAGTATTCAACATTTCCGTGTC
GCCCTTATTCCCTTTTTTGCGGCATTTTGCCTTCCTGTTTTTGCTCACCCAGAAACGCTGGTGAAAGTAA
AAGATGCTGAAGATCAGTTGGGTGCACGAGTGGGTTACATCGAACTGGATCTCAACAGCGGTAAGATCCT
TGAGAGTTTTCGCCCCGAAGAACGTTTTCCAATGATGAGCACTTTTAAAGTTCTGCTATGTGGCGCGGTA
TTATCCCGTATTGACGCCGGGCAAGAGCAACTCGGTCGCCGCATACACTATTCTCAGAATGACTTGGTTG
AGTACTCACCAGTCACAGAAAAGCATCTTACGGATGGCATGACAGTAAGAGAATTATGCAGTGCTGCCAT
AACCATGAGTGATAACACTGCGGCCAACTTACTTCTGACAACGATCGGAGGACCGAAGGAGCTAACCGCT
TTTTTGCACAACATGGGGGATCATGTAACTCGCCTTGATCGTTGGGAACCGGAGCTGAATGAAGCCATAC
CAAACGACGAGCGTGACACCACGATGCCTGTAGCAATGGCAACAACGTTGCGCAAACTATTAACTGGCGA
ACTACTTACTCTAGCTTCCCGGCAACAATTAATAGACTGGATGGAGGCGGATAAAGTTGCAGGACCACTT
CTGCGCTCGGCCCTTCCGGCTGGCTGGTTTATTGCTGATAAATCTGGAGCCGGTGAGCGTGGGTCTCGCG
GTATCATTGCAGCACTGGGGCCAGATGGTAAGCCCTCCCGTATCGTAGTTATCTACACGACGGGGAGTCA
GGCAACTATGGATGAACGAAATAGACAGATCGCTGAGATAGGTGCCTCACTGATTAAGCATTGGTAACTG
TCAGACCAAGTTTACTCATATATACTTTAGATTGATTTAAAACTTCATTTTTAATTTAAAAGGATCTAGG
TGAAGATCCTTTTTGATAATCTCATGACCAAAATCCCTTAACGTGAGTTTTCGTTCCACTGAGCGTCAGA
CCCCGTAGAAAAGATCAAAGGATCTTCTTGAGATCCTTTTTTTCTGCGCGTAATCTGCTGCTTGCAAACA
AAAAAACCACCGCTACCAGCGGTGGTTTGTTTGCCGGATCAAGAGCTACCAACTCTTTTTCCGAAGGTAA
CTGGCTTCAGCAGAGCGCAGATACCAAATACTGTTCTTCTAGTGTAGCCGTAGTTAGGCCACCACTTCAA
GAACTCTGTAGCACCGCCTACATACCTCGCTCTGCTAATCCTGTTACCAGTGGCTGCTGCCAGTGGCGAT
AAGTCGTGTCTTACCGGGTTGGACTCAAGACGATAGTTACCGGATAAGGCGCAGCGGTCGGGCTGAACGG
GGGGTTCGTGCACACAGCCCAGCTTGGAGCGAACGACCTACACCGAACTGAGATACCTACAGCGTGAGCT
ATGAGAAAGCGCCACGCTTCCCGAAGGGAGAAAGGCGGACAGGTATCCGGTAAGCGGCAGGGTCGGAACA
GGAGAGCGCACGAGGGAGCTTCCAGGGGGAAACGCCTGGTATCTTTATAGTCCTGTCGGGTTTCGCCACC
TCTGACTTGAGCGTCGATTTTTGTGATGCTCGTCAGGGGGGCGGAGCCTATGGAAAAACGCCAGCAACGC
GGCCTTTTTACGGTTCCTGGCCTTTTGCTGGCCTTTTGCTCACATGTTCTTTCCTGCGTTATCCCCTGAT
TCTGTGGATAACCGTATTACCGCCTTTGAGTGAGCTGATACCGCTCGCCGCAGCCGAACGACCGAGCGCA
GCGAGTCAGTGAGCGAGGAAGCGGAAGAGCGCCTGATGCGGTATTTTCTCCTTACGCATCTGTGCGGTAT
TTCACACCGCATAGACCAGCCGCGTAACCTGGCAAAATCGGTTACGGTTGAGTAATAAATGGATGCCCTG
CGTAAGCGGGTGTGGGCGGACAATAAAGTCTTAAACTGAACAAAATAGATCTAAACTATGACAATAAAGT
CTTAAACTAGACAGAATAGTTGTAAACTGAAATCAGTCCAGTTATGCTGTGAAAAAGCATACTGGACTTT
TGTTATGGCTAAAGCAAACTCTTCATTTTCTGAAGTGCAAATTGCCCGTCGTATTAAAGAGGGGCGTGGC
CAAGGGCATGGTAAAGACTATATTCGCGGCGTTGTGACAATTTACCGAACAACTCCGCGGCCGGGAAGCC
GATCTCGGCTTGAACGAATTGTTAGGTGGCGGTACTTGGGTCGATATCAAAGTGCATCACTTCTTCCCGT
ATGCCCAACTTTGTATAGAGAGCCACTGCGGGATCGTCACCGTAATCTGCTTGCACGTAGATCACATAAG
CACCAAGCGCGTTGGCCTCATGCTTGAGGAGATTGATGAGCGCGGTGGCAATGCCCTGCCTCCGGTGCTC
GCCGGAGACTGCGAGATCATAGATATAGATCTCACTACGCGGCTGCTCAAACTTGGGCAGAACGTAAGCC
GCGAGAGCGCCAACAACCGCTTCTTGGTCGAAGGCAGCAAGCGCGATGAATGTCTTACTACGGAGCAAGT
TCCCGAGGTAATCGGAGTCCGGCTGATGTTGGGAGTAGGTGGCTACGTCTCCGAACTCACGACCGAAAAG
ATCAAGAGCAGCCCGCATGGATTTGACTTGGTCAGGGCCGAGCCTACATGTGCGAATGATGCCCATACTT
GAGCCACCTAACTTTGTTTTAGGGCGACTGCCCTGCTGCGTAACATCGTTGCTGCTGCGTAACATCGTTG
CTGCTCCATAACATCAAACATCGACCCACGGCGTAACGCGCTTGCTGCTTGGATGCCCGAGGCATAGACT
GTACAAAAAAACAGTCATAACAAGCCATGAAAACCGCCACTGCGCCGTTACCACCGCTGCGTTCGGTCAA
GGTTCTGGACCAGTTGCGTGAGCGCATACGCTACTTGCATTACAGTTTACGAACCGAACAGGCTTATGTC
AACTGGGTTCGTGCCTTCATCCGTTTCCACGGTGTGCGTCACCCGGCAACCTTGGGCAGCAGCGAAGTCG
AGGCATTTCTGTCCTGGCTGGCGAACGAGCGCAAGGTTTCGGTCTCCACGCATCGTCAGGCATTGGCGGC
CTTGCTGTTCTTCTACGGCAAGGTGCTGTGCACGGATCTGCCCTTGCTTCAGGAGATCGGTAGACCTCGG
CCGTCGCGGCGCTTGCCGGTGGTGCTGACCCCGGATGAAGTGGTTCGCATCCTCGGTTTTCTGGAAGGCG
AGCATCGTTTGTTCGCCCAGGACTCTAGCTATAGTTCTAGTGGTTGGCTACGTACCCGTAGTGGCTATGG
CAGGGCTTGCGCTTAATGCGCCGCTACAGGGCGCGTGGGGATACCCCCTAGAGCCCCAGCTGAAAAAACG
GGGGGTGCGGGAGTTTCACCCGCCTGCACGGATTTAGAGTCCGTGTGATCTATTCGATCCACCCCCCGGT
GTCTCTATCACTGATAGGGAACTTATAAGTCTCTATCACTGATAGGGATTTCACGTTTATGGTGATTTCC
CAGAACACATAGCGACATGCAAATATTAAAAAACGGAAACCCCGGGAATCTAACCCGGCTGAACGGATTT
AGAGTCCGTTCGATCTACATGATCAGGTTTCCGGTGTTTCGTCCTTTCCACAAGATATATAAAGCCAAGA
AATCGAAATACTTTCAAGTTACGGTAAGCATATGATAGTCCATTTTAAAACATAATTTTAAAACTGCAAA
CTACCCAAGAAATTATTACTTTCTACGTCACGTATTTTGTACTAATATCTTTGTGTTTACAGTCAAATTA
ATTCTAATTATCTCTCTAACAGCCTTGTATCGTATATGCAAATATGAAGGAATCATGGGAAATAGGCCCT
CTTCCTGCCCGAGATCTGGTTCTTTCCGCCTCAGAAGCCATAGAGCCCACCGCATCCCCAGCATGCCTGC
TATTGTCTTCCCAATCCTCCCCCTTGCTGTCCTGCCCCACCCCACCCCCCAGAATAGAATGACACCTACT
CAGACAATGCGATGCAATTTCCTCATTTTATTAGGAAAGGACAGTGGGAGTGGCACCTTCCAGGGTCAAG
GAAGGCACGGGGGAGGGGCAAACAACAGATGGCTGGCAACTAGAAGGCACAGTCGAGGCTGATCAGCGGG
TTTAAACGGGCCCTCTAGACTCGAGTTAAAGTCGACGCGGGGAGGCGGCCCAAAGGGAGATCCGACTCGT
CTGAGGGCGAAGGCGAAGACGCGGAAGAGGCCGCAGAGCCGGCAGCAGGCCGCGGGAAGGAAGGTCCGCT
GGATTGAGGGCCGAAGGGACGTAGCAGAAGGACGTCCCGCGCAGAATCCAGGTGGCAACACAGGCGAGCA
GCCAAGGAAAGGACGATGATTTCCCCGACAACACCACGGAATTGTCAGTGCCCAACAGCCGAGCCCCTGT
CCAGCAGCGGGCAAGGCAGGCGGCGATGAGTTCCGCCGTGGCAATAGGGAGGGGGAAAGCGAAAGTCCCG
GAAAGGAGCTGACAGGTGGTGGCAATGCCCCAACCAGTGGGGGTTGCGTCAGCAAACACAGTGCACACCA
CGCCACGTTGCCTGACAACGGGCCACAACTCCTCATAAAGAGACAGCAACCAGGATTTATACAAGGAGGA
GAAAATGAAAGCCATACGGGAAGCAATAGCATGATACAAAGGCATTAAAGCAGCGTATCCACATAGCGTA
AAAGGAGCAACATAGTTAAGAATACCAGTCAATCTTTCACAAATTTTGTAATCCAGAGGTTGATTGTCGA
CTTAACGCGTTGAATTCTTACAGATTGGTTGAAATCCCATTATAGTAAGATTCGGACCTTGATGCCCTCT
TAATGTTTTTAAAGCCGTGCATAACCTTGAGCAAGCGTTCAAGACCAAAACCTGCACCTATCCATGGTTT
GTCAATACCCCATTCTCTATCAAGAGAAACTGGCCCGACGACTGCCGAAGAAAGCTCCAGGTCCCCGTGC
ATTATATCAAGAGTATCCCCAAAGACCATACAGGAATCTCCTACGATTTCGAAGTCGATTTCCAGATAGT
CCAGAAACTCTTTGATGAGAGCTTCAAGATTTTCCCGAGTACATCCCGAACCCATCTGACAGAAGTTCAC
CATAGTAAATTCTTCCAGGTGCTCTTTGCCGTCAGACTCTTTCCGGTAACAAGGTCCGACTTCGAAAATT
TTTATTGGGCCTGGTAAAATCCTATCGAGTTTTCGCAGATAGTTGTAAAGAGTCGGGGCAAGCATTGGCC
TCAAGCAGAGATTTTTATCCACCCGGAAGATCTGTTTTGAAAGTTCAGTATCATTATTAATACCCATTCT
CTCCACGTATTCCGCCGGAATAAGGATAGGAGACTTTATCTCCAGAAAACCCCGGTCTACGAAAAATTTC
GTAATATCACGTTCGAGTTTACCGAGGTAGTCTTCTCTATCATTGGTATAGAGCCGCTGAAAATCGTTTT
TTCTTCTTGTCACAAGTTCAGGCTCAAGTTCCCTGAAAGGCTTTGCCATATTTAGAGAAATTTTATCCTC
TGGACTTAAGAGAGCCTCAACCCTATCAAGCTGGCTTCTTGTAAGTGAAGGAGCAGGAGCCGATGCGGGA
ACAGACGAATTTGGAGTTGATTTTGCAGGCGAAGGTACAGATCTGGATGTGTTCGTTGATGCCTTTGCAG
AAACAGAATTTTCCAGAGGCTTCGGAGCCCTTGAAACTGATTTCGGCATAGCTTTTTTGACCTTTGGAGC
AGAAACTACCCTAACTTTCACACTGTTTTTGCTTTCGGTTGATCTTGTGAGAAAATTATTGATATCCTCG
TCCGAAACCCTACATCGTTTGCAGGTTTTTCTGTACTTATGATGTCTGAATGCTCTGGCTGTTCTACAAC
TCCTGGAATTATTCACAACAAGATGGTCTCCACACGCCATTTCAATGTATATTTTACTTCTTGAGACCTC
ATGGTGCTTGATTTTGTGGAGCGTGCCAGTCCTGGACATCCAGAGCCCGGTCGCAGATATTAAAACATCT
AATGGTTTTTTATCCATGGTGGCGCTAGCCAGCTTGGGTCTCCCTATAGTGAGTCGTATTAATTTCGATA
AGCCAGTAAGCAGTGGGTTCTCTAGTTAGCCAGAGAGCTCTGCTTATATAGACCTCCCACCGTACACGCC
TACCGCCCATTTGCGTCAATGGGGCGGAGTTGTTACGACATTTTGGAAAGTCCCGTTGATTTTGGTGCCA
AAACAAACTCCCATTGACGTCAATGGGGTGGAGACTTGGAAATCCCCGTGAGTCAAACCGCTATCCACGC
CCATTGATGTACTGCCAAAACCGCATCACCATGGTAATAGCGATGACTAATACGTAGATGTACTGCCAAG
TAGGAAAGTCCCATAAGGTCATGTACTGGGCATAATGCCAGGCGGGCCATTTACCGTCATTGACGTCAAT
AGGGGGCGTACTTGGCATATGATACACTTGATGTACTGCCAAGTGGGCAGTTTACCGTAAATACTCCACC
CATTGACGTCAATGGAAAGTCCCTATTGGCGTTACTATGGGAACATACGTCATTATTGACGTCAATGGGC
GGGGGTCGTTGGGCGGTCAGCCAGGCGGGCCATTTACCGTAAGTTATGTAACGCGGAACTCCATATATGG
GCTATGAACTAATGACCCCGTAATTGATTACTATTAATAACTAGTCAATAATCAATGTCAACGCGTATAT
CTGGCCCGTACATCGCGAAGCAGCGCAAAACGGATCCTGCAGGTATTTGCGGCCGCGGTCCGTATACTCC
GGAATATTAATAGATCATGGAGATAATTAAAATGATAACCATCTCGCAAATAAATAAGTATTTTACTGTT
TTCGTAACAGTTTTGTAATAAAAAAACCTATAAATATTCCGGATTATTCATACCGTCCCACCATCGGGCG
CGAACTCCTAAAAAACCGCCACCATGAAGTGCCTTTTGTACTTAGCCTTTTTATTCATTGGGGTGAATTG
C
[1296 nt withheld, positions 7712-9007]
AATCCAATCGAGCTTGTAGAAGGTTGGTTCAGTAGTTGGAAAAGCTCTATTGCCTCTTTTTTCTTTATCA
TAGGGTTAATCATTGGACTATTCTTGGTTCTCCGAGTTGGTATCCATCTTTGCATTAAATTAAAGCACAC
CAAGAAAAGACAGATTTATACAGACATAGAGATGAACCGACTTGGAAAGTGATAAGGCCAGGCCGGCCAA
GCTTGTCGAGAAGTACTAGAGGATCATAATCAGCCATACCACATTTGTAGAGGTTTTACTTGCTTTAAAA
AACCTCCCACACCTCCCCCTGAACCTGAAACATAAAATGAATGCAATTGTTGTTGTTAACTTGTTTATTG
CAGCTTATAATGGTTACAAATAAAGCAATAGCATCACAAATTTCACAAATAAAGCATTTTTTTCACTGCA
TTCTAGTTGTGGTTTGTCCAAACTCATCAATGTATCTTATCATGTCTGGATCTGATCACTGCTTGAGCCT
AGGTCGGGCAGGAAGAGGGCCTATTTCCCATGATTCCTTCATATTTGCATATACGATACAAGGCTGTTAG
AGAGATAATTAGAATTAATTTGACTGTAAACACAAAGATATTAGTACAAAATACGTGACGTAGAAAGTAA
TAATTTCTTGGGTAGTTTGCAGTTTTAAAATTATGTTTTAAAATGGACTATCATATGCTTACCGTAACTT
GAAAGTATTTCGATTTCTTGGCTTTATATATCTTGTGGAAAGGACGAAACACCGGAAACCTGATCATGTA
GATCGAACGGACTCTAAATCCGTTCAGCCGGGTTAGATTCCCGGGGTTTCCGTTTTTTAATATTTGCATG
TCGCTATGTGTTCTGGGAAATCACCATAAACGTGAAATCCCTATCAGTGATAGAGACTTATAAGTTCCCT
ATCAGTGATAGAGACACCGGGGGGTGGATCGAATAGATCACACGGACTCTAAATCCGTGCAGGCGGGTGA
AACTCCCGCACCCCCCGTTTTTTGCTAGGAGATCCGAACCAGATAAGTGAAATCTAGTTCCAAACTATTT
TGTCATTTTTAATTTTCGTATTAGCTTACGACGCTACACCCAGTTCCCATCTATTTTGTCACTCTTCCCT
AAATAATCCTTAAAAACTCCATTTCCACCCCTCCCAGTTCCCAACTATTTTGTCCGCCCACAGCGGGGCA
TTTTTCTTCCTGTTATGTTTTTAATCAAACATCCTGCCAACTCCATGTGACAAACCGTCATCTTCGGCTA
CTTT
Features (pLannotate 1.2.2; 32 found; start..end, strand, type, name):
     81..97      +  CDS            lacZα (fragment): LacZα fragment of β-galactosidase; lacZ fragment
    102..556     +  rep_origin     f1 ori (sequence partly withheld): f1 bacteriophage origin of replication; arrow indicates direction of (+) strand synthesis
    582..686     +  promoter       AmpR promoter: bla
    687..1547    +  CDS            AmpR: β-lactamase; bla; confers resistance to ampicillin, carbenicillin, and related antibiotics
   1718..2306    +  rep_origin     ori: high-copy-number ColE1/pMB1/pBR322/pUC origin of replication
   2492..2543    -  misc_feature   bom (fragment): basis of mobility region from pBR322
   2611..2835    -  mobile_element Tn7R: mini-Tn7 element (right end of the Tn7 transposon) Tn7
   2902..3435    -  CDS            GmR: gentamycin acetyltransferase; aacC1; confers resistance to gentamycin
   3624..3652    -  promoter       Pc promoter: intI1 (promoter lies within the coding sequence); class 1 integron promoter
   3630..3989    -  CDS            YPR2_ECOLX (fragment): Protein predicted: Swiss-Prot protein existence level 4. From Escherichia coli.
   4009..4036    -  rep_origin     f1 ori (fragment): f1 bacteriophage origin of replication; arrow indicates direction of (+) strand synthesis
   4068..4136    -  ncRNA          tRNA: Accession: RF00005 - tRNA
   4142..4236    -  promoter       H1-2O2 promoter: doxycycline-inducible variant of the human H1 RNA promoter (Henriksen et al., 2007)
   4243..4311    -  ncRNA          tRNA: Accession: RF00005 - tRNA
   4321..4561    -  promoter       U6 promoter: RNA polymerase III promoter for human U6 snRNA
   4576..4594    -  promoter       SV40 promoter (fragment): SV40 enhancer and early promoter
   4598..4822    -  polyA_signal   bGH poly(A) signal: bovine growth hormone polyadenylation signal
   4877..5465    -  misc_feature   WPRE: woodchuck hepatitis virus posttranscriptional regulatory element
   5491..6747    -  CDS            pylS: PYLS_METBA - Experimental evidence at protein level: Swiss-Prot protein existence level 1. Catalyzes the attachment of pyrrolysine to tRNA(Pyl). Pyrrolysine is a lysine derivative encoded by the termination codon UAG. From Methanosarcina barkeri.
   6773..6791    -  promoter       T7 promoter: promoter for bacteriophage T7 RNA polymerase
   6807..6840    -  LTR            5' LTR (truncated) (fragment): truncated 5' long terminal repeat (LTR) from HIV-1
   6836..7039    -  promoter       CMV promoter: human cytomegalovirus (CMV) immediate early promoter
   7040..7419    -  enhancer       CMV enhancer: human cytomegalovirus immediate early enhancer
   7514..7605    +  promoter       polyhedrin promoter: polh from Autographa californica; promoter for the baculovirus polyhedrin gene
   7664..9197    +  CDS            VSV-G (fragment) (sequence partly withheld): vesicular stomatitis virus G glycoprotein Indiana strain
   9239..9322    +  CDS            large T antigen (fragment): large T antigen from SV40 (simian virus 40)
   9345..9479    +  polyA_signal   SV40 poly(A) signal: SV40 polyadenylation signal
   9512..9752    +  promoter       U6 promoter: RNA polymerase III promoter for human U6 snRNA
   9760..9828    +  ncRNA          tRNA: Accession: RF00005 - tRNA
   9837..9931    +  promoter       H1-2O2 promoter: doxycycline-inducible variant of the human H1 RNA promoter (Henriksen et al., 2007)
   9935..10003   +  ncRNA          tRNA: Accession: RF00005 - tRNA
  10024..10189   -  mobile_element Tn7L: mini-Tn7 element (left end of the Tn7 transposon) Tn7
