[The description below was written by a language model from this plasmid's Addgene catalogue record and pLannotate feature annotations shown in this document.]
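Description:
pAcBac1.tR4-MbPyl is a baculovirus transfer (donor) plasmid built on the pAcBac backbone, itself derived from pFastBac-Dual, and designed to deliver the components for unnatural amino acid incorporation into mammalian cells by baculoviral transduction. It is propagated in E. coli as a high-copy plasmid through a ColE1/pUC-type origin with ampicillin selection, and it also carries an f1 origin. The payload lies between the Tn7R and Tn7L ends of a mini-Tn7 element, together with a gentamicin resistance gene. This is the standard arrangement for transposing a cassette into a bacmid to generate recombinant baculovirus.

Within the transposable region, the Methanosarcina barkeri pyrrolysyl-tRNA synthetase (pylS) is expressed from the CMV enhancer/promoter, followed by a WPRE to boost transcript expression and a bGH polyadenylation signal. Two separate tRNA cassettes flank the protein-coding units, each holding two copies of the Pyl tRNA, one driven by a human U6 promoter and one by an H1-type RNA polymerase III promoter, for four tRNA genes in total (the "tR4" of the name). The annotation software labels the H1 elements as a doxycycline-inducible variant, but the catalogue entry lists them simply as H1. The synthetase charges this tRNA so that it decodes the UAG stop codon, allowing site-specific insertion of a noncanonical amino acid at amber codons in a target gene supplied separately.

The feature table also shows a VSV-G glycoprotein coding sequence under the baculovirus polyhedrin promoter with an SV40 poly(A) signal. This element is not listed among the catalogue inserts. It would be expressed in insect cells during virus production, presumably pseudotyping the virions to improve entry into mammalian cells.
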