Addgene plasmid #50832: pAcBac1.tR4-MbPyl
Purpose: baculovirus-based delivery system that enables the efficient incorporation of unnatural amino acids into proteins in mammalian cells
Depositing lab: Peter Schultz. Depositing organization: Scripps California (The Scripps Research Institute). Publication: Efficient viral delivery system for unnatural amino acid mutagenesis in mammalian cells. Chatterjee A, Xiao H, Bollong M, Ai HW, Schultz PG. Proc Natl Acad Sci U S A. 2013 Jul 16;110(29):11803-8. doi: 10.1073/pnas.1309584110. Epub 2013 Jul 1. PubMed 23818609.
Backbone
  Vector backbone: pAcBac
  Modifications to backbone: derived from pFastBac-Dual from Invitrogen.
  Vector type: Insect Expression ; baculoviral
Growth in bacteria
  Bacterial resistance: Ampicillin, 100 μg/mL
  Growth temperature: 37°C
  Growth strain: DH5alpha
  Copy number: High Copy
Gene/Insert 1
  Gene/Insert name: two-copy Pyl tRNA cassette
  Species: Synthetic
  Promoter: U6 and H1
  Cloning method: Unknown
  Sequencing primers: 5′ unknown
Gene/Insert 2
  Gene/Insert name: MbPyl (alt name: pyrrolysyl-tRNA synthetase)
  Species: Methanosarcina barkeri
  Promoter: CMV
  Cloning method: Unknown
  Sequencing primers: 5′ CMV-F
Gene/Insert 3
  Gene/Insert name: two copy Pyl tRNA cassette
  Species: Synthetic
  Promoter: U6 and H1
  Cloning method: Unknown
  Sequencing primers: 5′ unknown
Terms and licenses: Academic/Nonprofit Terms; Industry Terms: Not Available to Industry
How to cite: pAcBac1.tR4-MbPyl was a gift from Peter Schultz (Addgene plasmid # 50832 ; http://n2t.net/addgene:50832 ; RRID:Addgene_50832)
