>Addgene plasmid #50832 | pAcBac1.tR4-MbPyl | addgene partial sequence | sequence record 78139 | CMV-F 5'-CGCAAATGGGCGGTAGGCGTG-3'
TAGAGAACCCACTGCTTACTGGCTTATCGAAATTAATACGACTCACTATAGGGAGACCCAAGCTGGCTAG
CGCCACCATGGATAAAAAACCATTAGATGTTTTAATATCTGCGACCGGGCTCTGGATGTCCAGGACTGGC
ACGCTCCACAAAATCAAGCACCATGAGGTCTCAAGAAGTAAAATATACATTGAAATGGCGTGTGGAGACC
ATCTTGTTGTGAATAATTCCAGGAGTTGTAGAACAGCCAGAGCATTCAGACATCATAAGTACAGAAAAAC
CTGCAAACGATGTAGGGTTTCGGACGAGGATATCAATAATTTTCTCACAAGATCAACCGAAAGCAAAAAC
AGTGTGAAAGTTAGGGTAGTTTCTGCTCCAAAGGTCAAAAAAGCTATGCCGAAATCAGTTTCAAGGGCTC
CGAAGCCTCTGGAAAATTCTGTTTCTGCAAAGGCATCAACGAACACATCCAGATCTGTACCTTCGCCTGC
AAAATCAACTCCAAATTCGTCTGTTCCCGCATCGGCTCCTGCTCCTTCACTTACAAGAAGCCAGCTTGAT
AGGGTTGAGGCTCTCTTAAGTCCAGAGGATAAAATTTCTCTAAATATGGCAAAGCCTTTCAGGGAACTTG
AGCCTGAACTTGTGACAAGAAGAAAAAACGATTTTCAGCGGCTCTATACCAATGATAGAGAAGACTACCT
CGGTAAACTCGAACGTGATATTACGAAATTTTTCGTAGACCGGGGTTTTCTGGAGATAAAGTCTCCTATC
CTTATTCCGGCGGAATACGTGGAGAGAATGGGTATTAATAATGATACTGAACTTT
