>Addgene plasmid #50832 | pAcBac1.tR4-MbPyl | addgene partial sequence | sequence record 78144 | Tn7-end 5'-GGGGTGGAAATGGAGTTTTT-3'
GGGAACTGGGTGTAGCGTCGTAAGCTAATACGAAAATTAAAAATGACAAAATAGTTTGGAACTAGATTTC
ACTTATCTGGTTCGGATCTCCTAGCAAAAAACGGGGGGTGCGGGAGTTTCACCCGCCTGCACGGATTTAG
AGTCCGTGTGATCTATTCGATCCACCCCCCGGTGTCTCTATCACTGATAGGGAACTTATAAGTCTCTATC
ACTGATAGGGATTTCACGTTTATGGTGATTTCCCAGAACACATAGCGACATGCAAATATTAAAAAACGGA
AACCCCGGGAATCTAACCCGGCTGAACGGATTTAGAGTCCGTTCGATCTACATGATCAGGTTTCCGGTGT
TTCGTCCTTTCCACAAGATATATAAAGCCAAGAAATCGAAATACTTTCAAGTTACGGTAAGCATATGATA
GTCCATTTTAAAACATAATTTTAAAACTGCAAACTACCCAAGAAATTATTACTTTCTACGTCACGTATTT
TGTACTAATATCTTTGTGTTTACAGTCAAATTAATTCTAATTATCTCTCTAACAGCCTTGTATCGTATAT
GCAAATATGAAGGAATCATGGGAAATAGGCCCTCTTCCTGCCCGACCTAGGCTCAAGCAGTGATCAGATC
CAGACATGATAAGATACATTGATGAGTTTGGACAAACCACAACTAGAATGCAGTGAAAAAAATGCTTTAT
TTGTGAAATTTGTGATGCTATTGCTTTATTTGTAACCATTATAAGCTGCAATAAACAAGTTAACAACAAC
AATTGCATTCATTTTATGTTTCANGTTCAGGGGGANGTGTGGGAGGTTTTTTAAAGCAAGTAAAACCTCT
ACAAATGTGGTATGGCTGATTATGATCCTCTAGTACTTCTCGACAAGCTTGGCCGGCCTGG
