>Addgene plasmid #50832 | pAcBac1.tR4-MbPyl | addgene partial sequence | sequence record 78150 | Polyhedrin forward 5'-AAATGATAACCATCTCGC-3'
TTTGTAATAAAAAAACCTATAAATATTCCGGATTATTCATACCGTCCCACCATCGGGCGCGAACTCCTAA
AAAACCGCCACCATGAAGTGCCTTTTGTACTTAGCCTTTTTATTCATTGGGGTGAATTGC
[696 nt withheld, positions 131-826]
