>Addgene plasmid #50832 | pAcBac1.tR4-MbPyl | addgene partial sequence | sequence record 78163 | vsv-G-F 5'-CTGGGCTATCCAAAAATCCA-3'
CTCTATTGCCTCTTTTTTCTTTATCATAGGGTTAATCATTGGACTATTCTTGGTTCTCCGAGTTGGTATC
CATCTTTGCATTAAATTAAAGCACACCAAGAAAAGACAGATTTATACAGACATAGAGATGAACCGACTTG
GAAAGTGATAAGGCCAGGCCGGCCAAGCTTGTCGAGAAGTACTAGAGGATCATAATCAGCCATACCACAT
TTGTAGAGGTTTTACTTGCTTTAAAAAACCTCCCACACCTCCCCCTGAACCTGAAACATAAAATGAATGC
AATTGTTGTTGTTAACTTGTTTATTGCAGCTTATAATGGTTACAAATAAAGCAATAGCATCACAAATTTC
ACAAATAAAGCATTTTTTTCACTGCATTCTAGTTGTGGTTTGTCCAAACTCATCAATGTATCTTATCATG
TCTGGATCTGATCACTGCTTGAGCCTAGGTCGGGCAGGAAGAGGGCCTATTTCCCATGATTCCTTCATAT
TTGCATATACGATACAAGGCTGTTAGAGAGATAATTAGAATTAATTTGACTGTAAACACAAAGATATTAG
TACAAAATACGTGACGTAGAAAGTAATAATTTCTTGGGTAGTTTGCAGTTTTAAAATTATGTTTTAAAAT
GGACTATCATATGCTTACCGTAACTTGAAAGTATTTCGATTTCTTGGCTTTATATATCTTGTGGAAAGGA
CGAAACACCGGAAACCTGATCATGTAGATCGAACGGACTCTAAATCCGTTCAGCCGGGTTAGATTCCCGG
GGTTTCCGTTTTTTAATATTTGCATGTCGCTATGTGTTCTGGGAAATCACCATAAACGTGAAATCCCTAT
CAGTGATAGAGACTTATAAGTTCCCTATCAGTGATAGAGACACCGGGG
